>Addgene plasmid #210484 | pDN0617 (pDEST-mEGFP C-term, NatR) | addgene full sequence | sequence record 417817 | Addgene NGS Result
ACTTTACACTTCTCCTATGCACATATATTAATGTAACTATAACGGTCCTAAGGTAGCGAAATTAAAGTCC
AATGCTAGTAGAGAAGGGGGGTAACACCCCTCCGCGCTCTTTTCCGATTTTTTTCTAAACCGTGGAATAT
TTCGGATATCCTTTTGTTGTTTCCGGGTGTACAATATGGACTTCCTCTTTTCTGGCAACCAAACCCATAC
ATCGGGATTCCTATAATACCTTCGTTGGTCTCCCTAACATGTAGGTGGCGGAGGGGAGATATACAATAGA
ACAGATACCAGACAAGACATAATGGGCTAAACAAGACTACACCAATTACACTGCCTCATTGATGGTGGTA
CATAACGAACTAATACTGTAGCCCTAGACTTGATAGCCATCATCATATCGAAGTTTCACTACCCTTTTTC
CATTTGCCATCTATTGAAGTAATAATAGGCGCATGCAACTTCTTTTCTTTTTTTTTCTTTTCTCTCTCCC
CCGTTGTTGTCTCACCATATCCGCAATGACAAAAAAATGATGGAAGACACTAAAGGAAAAAATTAACGAC
AAAGACAGCACCAACAGATGTCGTTGTTCCAGAGCTGATGAGGGGTATCTCGAAGCACACGAAACTTTTT
CCTTCCTTCATTCACGCACACTACTCTCTAATGAGCAACGGTATACGGCCTTCCTTCCAGTTACTTGAAT
TTGAAATAAAAAAAAGTTTGCTGTCTTGCTATCAAGTATAAATAGACCTGCAATTATTAATCTTTTGTTT
CCTCGTCATTGTTCTCGTTCCCTTTCTTCCTTGTTTCTTTTTCTGCACAATATTTCAAGCTATACCAAGC
ATACAAAGGGTGGGTCGAATCAAACAAGTTTGTACAAAAAAGCTGAACGAGAAACGTAAAATGATATAAA
TATCAATATATTAAATTAGATTTTGCATAAAAAACAGACTACATAATACTGTAAAACACAACATATCCAG
TCACTATGGCGGCCGCGGGTGATGCTGCCAACTTAGCGGCCGCTAAGTTGGCAGCATCACCCGACGCACT
TTGCGCCGAATAAATACCTGTGACGGAAGATCACTTCGCAGAATAAATAAATCCTGGTGTCCCTGTTGAT
ACCGGGAAGCCCTGGGCCAACTTTTGGCGAAAATGAGACGTTGATCGGCACGTAAGAGGTTCCAACTTTC
ACCATAATGAAATAAGATCACTACCGGGCGTATTTTTTGAGTCATCGAGATTTTCAGGAGCTAAGGAAGC
TAAAATGGAGAAAAAAATCACTGGATATACCACCGTTGATATATCCCAATGGCATCGTAAAGAACATTTT
GAGGCATTTCAGTCAGTTGCTCAATGTACCTATAACCAGACCGTTCAGCTGGATATTACGGCCTTTTTAA
AGACCGTAAAGAAAAATAAGCACAAGTTTTATCCGGCCTTTATTCACATTCTTGCCCGCCTGATGAATGC
TCATCCGGAATTCCGTATGGCAATGAAAGACGGTGAGCTGGTGATATGGGATAGTGTTCACCCTTGTTAC
ACCGTTTTCCATGAGCAAACTGAAACGTTTTCATCGCTCTGGAGTGAATACCACGACGATTTCCGGCAGT
TTCTACATATATATTCGCAAGATGTGGCGTGTTACGGTGAAAACCTGGCCTATTTCCCTAAAGGGTTTAT
TGAGAATATGTTTTTCGTCTCAGCCAATCCCTGGGTGAGTTTCACCAGTTTTGATTTAAACGTGGCCAAT
ATGGACAACTTCTTCGCCCCCGTTTTCACCATGGGCAAATATTATACGCAAGGCGACAAGGTGCTGATGC
CGCTGGCGATTCAGGTTCATCATGCCGTTTGTGATGGCTTCCATGTCGGCAGAATGCTTAATGAATTACA
ACAGTACTGCGATGAGTGGCAGGCGGGGCGTAATCTAGAGGATCCGGCTTACTAAAAGCCAGATAACAGT
ATGCGTATTTGCGCGCTGATTTTTGCGGTATAAGAATATATACTGATATGTATACCCGAAGTATGTCAAA
AAGAGGTATGCTATGAAGCAGCGTATTACAGTGACAGTTGACAGCGACAGCTATCAGTTGCTCAAGGCAT
ATATGATGTCAATATCTCCGGTCTGGTAAGCACAACCATGCAGAATGAAGCCCGTCGTCTGCGTGCCGAA
CGCTGGAAAGCGGAAAATCAGGAAGGGATGGCTGAGGTCGCCCGGTTTATTGAAATGAACGGCTCTTTTG
CTGACGAGAACAGGGGCTGGTGAAATGCAGTTTAAGGTTTACACCTATAAAAGAGAGAGCCGTTATCGTC
TGTTTGTGGATGTACAGAGTGATATTATTGACACGCCCGGGCGACGGATGGTGATCCCCCTGGCCAGTGC
ACGTCTGCTGTCAGATAAAGTCCCCCGTGAACTTTACCCGGTGGTGCATATCGGGGATGAAAGCTGGCGC
ATGATGACCACCGATATGGCCAGTGTGCCGGTCTCCGTTATCGGGGAAGAAGTGGCTGATCTCAGCCACC
GCGAAAATGACATCAAAAACGCCATTAACCTGATGTTCTGGGGAATATAAATGTCAGGCTCCCTTATACA
CAGCCAGTCTGCAGGTCGACCATAGTGACTGGATATGTTGTGTTTTACAGTATTATGTAGTCTGTTTTTT
ATGCAAAATCTAATTTAATATATTGATATTTATATCATTTTACGTTTCTCGTTCAGCTTTCTTGTACAAA
GTGGTAGGAGGAGGAAGTACTATGGTTTCCAAGGGTGAAGAACTATTCACTGGTGTCGTCCCAATCTTGG
TCGAATTGGACGGTGACGTCAACGGTCACAAGTTTTCAGTCTCCGGTGAAGGTGAAGGTGACGCTACCTA
CGGTAAATTGACTTTGAAGTTCATCTGTACCACAGGTAAATTGCCCGTCCCATGGCCAACTTTAGTCACT
ACTTTAACTTACGGTGTCCAATGTTTCAGTCGTTACCCAGACCACATGAAGCAACACGACTTCTTCAAGT
CTGCCATGCCAGAAGGTTACGTTCAAGAAAGAACCATCTTCTTCAAGGATGATGGTAACTACAAAACTAG
AGCTGAAGTTAAGTTCGAAGGTGATACTTTGGTCAACAGAATTGAATTGAAAGGTATTGATTTCAAGGAA
GATGGTAACATTTTGGGTCACAAGTTGGAATATAATTACAACTCTCACAATGTGTACATCATGGCAGATA
AACAAAAGAACGGTATCAAGGTTAACTTCAAGATTAGACACAACATCGAAGATGGTTCCGTCCAATTGGC
TGATCATTACCAACAAAACACTCCAATCGGTGACGGTCCAGTCTTGTTGCCAGATAACCACTACCTATCT
ACCCAAAGTAAGTTGAGCAAGGACCCTAATGAAAAGAGAGATCACATGGTTTTATTGGAATTCGTTACCG
CTGCTGGTATTACTCATGGTATGGACGAATTGTACAAGTAAAGTTTAATTAAGAGCTCTTAAGTAAGTAA
TGGCAAACAGCTATTATGGGTATTATGGGTTAGGGATAACAGGGTAATAAGCTCTAAGTAAGTAACGGCC
GCCACCGCGGTGGAGCTTTGGACTTCTTCGCCAGAGGTTTGGTCAAGTCTCCAATCAAGGTTGTCGGCTT
GTCTACCTTGCCAGAAATTTACGAAAAGATGGAAAAGGGTCAAATCGTTGGTAGATACGTTGTTGACACT
TCTAAATAAGCGAATTTCTTATGATTTATGATTTTTATTATTAAATAAGTTATAAAAAAAATAAGTGTAT
ACAAATTTTAAAGTGACTCTTAGGTTTTAAAACGAAAATTCTTATTCTTGAGTAACTCTTTCCTGTAGGT
CAGGTTGCTTTCTCAGGTATAGCATGAGGTCGCTCTTATTGACCACACCTCTACCGGCATGCCGAGCAAA
TGCCTGCAAATCGCTCCCCATTTCACCCAATTGTAGATATGCTAACTCCAGCAATGAGTTGATGAATCTC
GGTGTGTATTTTATGTCCTCAGAGGACAACACCTGTTGTAATCGTTCTTCCACACGGATCCCAATTCGCC
CTATAGTGAGTCGTATTACAATTCACTGGCCGTCGTTTTACAACGTCGTGACTGGGAAAACCCTGGCGTT
ACCCAACTTAATCGCCTTGCAGCACATCCCCCTTTCGCCAGCTGGCGTAATAGCGAAGAGGCCCGCACCG
ATCGCCCTTCCCAACAGTTGCGCAGCCTGAATGGCGAATGG
[124 nt withheld, positions 4242-4365]
C
[91 nt withheld, positions 4367-4457]
A
[49 nt withheld, positions 4459-4507]
CCTTTGACGTTGGAGTCCACGTTCTTT
[37 nt withheld, positions 4535-4571]
ACCCTATCTCGGTCTATTCTTTTGATTTATAAGGGATTTTGCCGATTTCGGCCTATTGGTTAAAAAATGA
GCTGATTTAACAAAAATTTAACGCGAATTTTAACAAAATATTAACGCTTACAATTTCCTGATGCGGTATT
TTCTCCTTACGCATCTGTGCGGTATTTCACACCGCGTACGCTGCAGGTCGACGGATCCCCGGGTTAATTA
AGGCGCGCCAGATCTGTTTAGCTTGCCTCGTCCCCGCCGGGTCACCCGGCCAGCGACATGGAGGCCCAGA
ATACCCTCCTTGACAGTCTTGACGTGCGCAGCTCAGGGGCATGATGTGACTGTCGCCCGTACATTTAGCC
CATACATCCCCATGTATAATCATTTGCATCCATACATTTTGATGGCCGCACGGCGCGAAGCAAAAATTAC
GGCTCCTCGCTGCAGACCTGCGAGCAGGGAAACGCTCCCCTCACAGACGCGTTGAATTGTCCCCACGCCG
CGCCCCTGTAGAGAAATATAAAAGGTTAGGATTTGCCACTGAGGTTCTTCTTTCATATACTTCCTTTTAA
AATCTTGCTAGGATACAGTTCTCACATCACATCCGAACATAAACAACCATGGGTACCACTCTTGACGACA
CGGCTTACCGGTACCGCACCAGTGTCCCGGGGGACGCCGAGGCCATCGAGGCACTGGATGGGTCCTTCAC
CACCGACACCGTCTTCCGCGTCACCGCCACCGGGGACGGCTTCACCCTGCGGGAGGTGCCGGTGGACCCG
CCCCTGACCAAGGTGTTCCCCGACGACGAATCGGACGACGAATCGGACGACGGGGAGGACGGCGACCCGG
ACTCCCGGACGTTCGTCGCGTACGGGGACGACGGCGACCTGGCGGGCTTCGTGGTCGTCTCGTACTCCGG
CTGGAACCGCCGGCTGACCGTCGAGGACATCGAGGTCGCCCCGGAGCACCGGGGGCACGGGGTCGGGCGC
GCGTTGATGGGGCTCGCGACGGAGTTCGCCCGCGAGCGGGGCGCCGGGCACCTCTGGCTGGAGGTCACCA
ACGTCAACGCACCGGCGATCCACGCGTACCGGCGGATGGGGTTCACCCTCTGCGGCCTGGACACCGCCCT
GTACGACGGCACCGCCTCGGACGGCGAGCAGGCGCTCTACATGAGCATGCCCTGCCCCTAATCTCGAGGC
GAATTTCTTATGATTTATGATTTTTATTATTAAATAAGTTATAAAAAAAATAAGTGTATACAAATTTTAA
AGTGACTCTTAGGTTTTAAAACGAAAATTCTTATTCTTGAGTAACTCTTTCCTGTAGGTCAGGTTGCTTT
CTCAGGTATAGCATGAGGTCGCTCTTATTGACCACACCTCTACCGGCATGCCGAGCAAATGCCTGCAAAT
CGCTCCCCATTTCACCCAATTGTAGATATGCTAACTCCAGCAATGAGTTGATGAATCTCGGTGTGTATTT
TATGTCCTCAGAGGACAACACCTGTTGTAATCGAGCTCGAATTCATCGATCTCTCAGTACAATCTGCTCT
GATGCCGCATAGTTAAGCCAGCCCCGACACCCGCCAACACCCGCTGACGCGCCCTGACGGGCTTGTCTGC
TCCCGGCATCCGCTTACAGACAAGCTGTGACCGTCTCCGGGAGCTGCATGTGTCAGAGGTTTTCACCGTC
ATCACCGAAACGCGCGAGACGAAAGGGCCTCGTGATACGCCTATTTTTATAGGTTAATGTCATGATAATA
ATGGTTTCTTAGACGGATCGCTTGCCTGTAACTTACACGCGCCTCGTATCTTTTAATGATGGAATAATTT
GGGAATTTACTCTGTGTTTATTTATTTTTATGTTTTGTATTTGGATTTTAGAAAGTAAATAAAGAAGGTA
GAAGAGTTACGGAATGAAGAAAAAAAAATAAACAAAGGTTTAAAAAATTTCAACAAAAAGCGTACTTTAC
ATATATATTTATTAGACAAGAAAAGCAGATTAAATAGATATACATTCGATTAACGATAAGTAAAATGTAA
AATCACAGGATTTTCGTGTGTGGTCTTCTACACAGACAAGATGAAACAATTCGGCATTAATACCTGAGAG
CAGGAAGAGCAAGATAAAAGGTAGTATTTGTTGGCGATCCCCCTAGAGTCTTTTACATCTTCGGAAAACA
AAAACTATTTTTTCTTTAATTTCTTTTTTTACTTTCTATTTTTAATTTATATATTTATATTAAAAAATTT
AAATTATAATTATTTTTATAGCACGTGATGAAAAGGACCCAGGTGGCACTTTTCGGGGAAATGTGCGCGG
AACCCCTATTTGTTTATTTTTCTAAATACATTCAAATATGTATCCGCTCATGAGACAATAACCCTGATAA
ATGCTTCAATAATATTGAAAAAGGAAGAGTATGAGTATTCAACATTTCCGTGTCGCCCTTATTCCCTTTT
TTGCGGCATTTTGCCTTCCTGTTTTTGCTCACCCAGAAACGCTGGTGAAAGTAAAAGATGCTGAAGATCA
GTTGGGTGCACGAGTGGGTTACATCGAACTGGATCTCAACAGCGGTAAGATCCTTGAGAGTTTTCGCCCC
GAAGAACGTTTTCCAATGATGAGCACTTTTAAAGTTCTGCTATGTGGCGCGGTATTATCCCGTATTGACG
CCGGGCAAGAGCAACTCGGTCGCCGCATACACTATTCTCAGAATGACTTGGTTGAGTACTCACCAGTCAC
AGAAAAGCATCTTACGGATGGCATGACAGTAAGAGAATTATGCAGTGCTGCCATAACCATGAGTGATAAC
ACTGCGGCCAACTTACTTCTGACAACGATCGGAGGACCGAAGGAGCTAACCGCTTTTTTGCACAACATGG
GGGATCATGTAACTCGCCTTGATCGTTGGGAACCGGAGCTGAATGAAGCCATACCAAACGACGAGCGTGA
CACCACGATGCCTGTAGCAATGGCAACAACGTTGCGCAAACTATTAACTGGCGAACTACTTACTCTAGCT
TCCCGGCAACAATTAATAGACTGGATGGAGGCGGATAAAGTTGCAGGACCACTTCTGCGCTCGGCCCTTC
CGGCTGGCTGGTTTATTGCTGATAAATCTGGAGCCGGTGAGCGTGGGTCTCGCGGTATCATTGCAGCACT
GGGGCCAGATGGTAAGCCCTCCCGTATCGTAGTTATCTACACGACGGGGAGTCAGGCAACTATGGATGAA
CGAAATAGACAGATCGCTGAGATAGGTGCCTCACTGATTAAGCATTGGTAACTGTCAGACCAAGTTTACT
CATATATACTTTAGATTGATTTAAAACTTCATTTTTAATTTAAAAGGATCTAGGTGAAGATCCTTTTTGA
TAATCTCATGACCAAAATCCCTTAACGTGAGTTTTCGTTCCACTGAGCGTCAGACCCCGTAGAAAAGATC
AAAGGATCTTCTTGAGATCCTTTTTTTCTGCGCGTAATCTGCTGCTTGCAAACAAAAAAACCACCGCTAC
CAGCGGTGGTTTGTTTGCCGGATCAAGAGCTACCAACTCTTTTTCCGAAGGTAACTGGCTTCAGCAGAGC
GCAGATACCAAATACTGTTCTTCTAGTGTAGCCGTAGTTAGGCCACCACTTCAAGAACTCTGTAGCACCG
CCTACATACCTCGCTCTGCTAATCCTGTTACCAGTGGCTGCTGCCAGTGGCGATAAGTCGTGTCTTACCG
GGTTGGACTCAAGACGATAGTTACCGGATAAGGCGCAGCGGTCGGGCTGAACGGGGGGTTCGTGCACACA
GCCCAGCTTGGAGCGAACGACCTACACCGAACTGAGATACCTACAGCGTGAGCTATGAGAAAGCGCCACG
CTTCCCGAAGGGAGAAAGGCGGACAGGTATCCGGTAAGCGGCAGGGTCGGAACAGGAGAGCGCACGAGGG
AGCTTCCAGGGGGAAACGCCTGGTATCTTTATAGTCCTGTCGGGTTTCGCCACCTCTGACTTGAGCGTCG
ATTTTTGTGATGCTCGTCAGGGGGGCGGAGCCTATGGAAAAACGCCAGCAACGCGGCCTTTTTACGGTTC
CTGGCCTTTTGCTGGCCTTTTGCTCACATGTTCTTTCCTGCGTTATCCCCTGATTCTGTGGATAACCGTA
TTACCGCCTTTGAGTGAGCTGATACCGCTCGCCGCAGCCGAACGACCGAGCGCAGCGAGTCAGTGAGCGA
GGAAGCGGAAGAGCGCCCAATACGCAAACCGCCTCTCCCCGCGCGTTGGCCGATTCATTAATGCAGCTGG
CACGACAGGTTTCCCGACTGGAAAGCGGGCAGTGAGCGCAACGCAATTAATGTGAGTTAGCTCACTCATT
AGGCACCCCAGGCTTTACACTTTATGCTTCCGGCTCGTATGTTGTGTGGAATTGTGAGCGGATAACAATT
TCACACAGGAAACAGCTATGACCATGATTACGCCAAGCTCGAAATTAACCCTCACTAAAGGGAACAAAAG
CTGGGATCCCCAGATTCTATTTGCAGTTGCCAATCCTGTATCTCTTGTGCGGCTCCATCAAAAGTCACGC
CACGTAGCTTACATAGAGATAACTTAGCATCGGTGACTCTTCCATGTGCTAACAACCATTTTGGAGATTC
ATCGAAAAACACAGCAAAAACAAGAGTACTGTAACCAATGTAACATCTGTACACCAGGGACCCACACATT
ACCAAAATCAAAATTATTTTTCTAATGCCTGTTATTTTTCCTATTTTTCCTCTGGCGCGTGAATAGCCCG
CAGAGACGCAAACAATTTTCCTCGCAGTTTTTCGCTTGTTTAATGCGTATTTTCCCAGATAGGTTCAAAC
CTTTCATCTGTATCCCGTATATTTAAGATGGCGTTTGCTTTCTCCGTTGATTTTTTTCCTTCTTAGTGAT
TTTTTTGCATTAAATCCCAGAACAATCATCCAACTAATCAAGAATGCCTTCCAGATTCACTAAGACTAGA
AAGCACAGAGGTCACGTCTCAGCCGGTAAAGGTCGTATCGGTAAGCACAGAAAGCACCCCGGTGGTAGAG
GTATGGCCGGTGGTCAACATCACCACAGAATTAACATGGATAAATACCATCCAGGTTATTTCGGTAAGGT
TGGTATGAGATACTTCCACAAGCAACAAGCTCATTTCTGGAAGCCAGTCTTGAACTTGGACAAATTGTGG
ACATTGATCCCAGAAGACAAGAGAGACCAATACTTGAAATCTGCTTCTAAGGAAACTGCTCCAGTTATTG
ACACTTTGGCAGCCGGTTACGGTAAGATCTTGGGTAAGGGTAGAATTCCAAATGTTCCAGTTATCGTCAA
AGCTAGATTCGTCTCCAAGTTGGCTGAAGAAAAAATCAGAGCTGCTGGTGGTGTTGTTGAATTGATCGCT
TAAGCGCATCAACAAAAACTCTATGTATTTTCCAATAAATTATATATCTTCAGTTTAATCTAATTCAACA
TCTACTTCTGTATTATTTCTATCAAAAAAAAAAAAAAAAAAAAAAAAAAAAAAAAAAAAAAAAAAAAAAA
AAAAAAAAAAAAAAAAAAAAAAAAAAAAAAAAAAAAAAAAAAAAAAAAAAGTACCAAGATGGCCTTTGGT
GGGTTGAAGAAGGAAAAAGACAGAAACGACTTAATTACCTACTTGAAAAAAGCCTGTGAGTAAACAGGCC
CCTTTTCCTTTGTCGATATCATGTAATTAGTTATGTCACGCTTACATTCACGCCCTCCCCCCACATCCGC
TCTAACCGAAAAGGAAGGAGTTAGACAACCTGAAGTCTAGGTCCCTATTTATTTTTTTATAGTTATGTTA
GTATTAAGAACGTTATTTATATTTCAAATTTTTCTTTTTTTTCTGTACAGACGCGTGTACGCATGTAACA
TTATACTGAAAACCTTGCTTGAGAAGGTTTTGGGACGCTCGAAGGCTTTAATTTGCAAGCTCGGGATCCG
GGCCCCCCCTCGAGATCCGGGATCGAAGAAATGATGGTAAATGAAATAGGAAATCAAGGAGCATGAAGGC
AAAAGACAAATATAAGGGTCGAACGAAAAATAAAGTGAAAAGTGTTGATATGATGTATTTGGCTTTGCGG
CGCCGAAAAAACGAGTTTACGCAATTGCACAATCATGCTGACTCTGTGGCGGACCCGCGCTCTTGCCGGC
CCGGCGATAACGCTGGGCGTGAGGCTGTGCCCGGCGGAGTTTTTTGCGCCTGCATTTTCCAAGGTTTACC
CTGCGCTAAGGGGCGAGATTGGAGAAGCAATAAGAATGCCGGTTGGGGTTGCGATGATGACGACCACGAC
AACTGGTGTCATTATTTAAGTTGCCGAAAGAACCTGAGTGCATTTGCAACATGAGTATACTAGAAGAATG
AGCCAAGACTTGCGAGACGCGAGTTTGCCGGTGGTGCGAACAATAGAGCGACCATGACCTTGAAGGTGAG
ACGCGCATAACCGCTAGAGTACTTTGAAGAGGAAACAGCAATAGGGTTGCTACCAGTATAAATAGACAGG
TACATACAACACTGGAAATGGTTGTCTGTTTGAGTACGCTTTCAATTCATTTGGGTGTGCACTTTATTAT
GTTACAATATGGAAGGGA
Features (pLannotate 1.2.2; 34 found; start..end, strand, type, name):
    148..846     +  promoter       ADH1 promoter: S. cerevisiae ADH1; promoter for alcohol dehydrogenase 1
    864..988     +  protein_bind   attR1: mutant version of attR; recombination site for the Gateway® LR reaction LR Clonase™
   1162..1264    +  promoter       cat promoter: promoter of the E. coli cat gene encoding chloramphenicol acetyltransferase
   1265..1945    +  CDS            CmR: chloramphenicol acetyltransferase confers resistance to chloramphenicol
   2102..2260    +  CDS            ccdA (fragment): CCDA_ECO57 - Also known as H, letA. Experimental evidence at protein level: Swiss-Prot protein existence level 1. Antitoxin component of a type II toxin-antitoxin (TA) system which inhibits the post-segregational killing (PSK) of plasmid-free cells, also referred to as a plasmid addiction system. Binds to and blocks the activity of CcdB; will also remove bound CcdB protein from the CcdB-GyrA complex by forming a CcdA-CcdB complex, a process termed rejuvenation. Functions as a transcriptional corepressor for the ccdAB operon, repression also requires CcdB (By similarity). From Escherichia coli
   2265..2570    +  CDS            ccdB: CcdB, a bacterial toxin that poisons DNA gyrase; ccdB; Plasmids containing the ccdB gene cannot be propagated in standard E. coli strains.
   2611..2735    -  protein_bind   attR2: mutant version of attR; recombination site for the Gateway® LR reaction LR Clonase™
   2752..3468    +  CDS            mEGFP: mEGFP is a basic (constitutively fluorescent) green fluorescent protein published in 2002, derived from Aequorea victoria. It has moderate acid sensitivity.
   3566..3587    -  misc_feature   MCS (fragment): pBluescript multiple cloning site
   3585..3716    +  CDS            ADH1 (fragment): ADH1_YEAST - Also known as ADC1. Experimental evidence at protein level: Swiss-Prot protein existence level 1. This isozyme preferentially catalyzes the conversion of primary unbranched alcohols to their corresponding aldehydes. Also shows activity toward secondary alcohols. From Saccharomyces cerevisiae (strain ATCC 204508 / S288c) (Baker's yeast).
   3720..3907    +  terminator     ADH1 terminator: S. cerevisiae ADH1; transcription terminator for the S. cerevisiae alcohol dehydrogenase 1 (ADH1) gene
   4060..4078    -  promoter       T7 promoter: promoter for bacteriophage T7 RNA polymerase
   4081..4238    +  CDS            lacZα (fragment): LacZα fragment of β-galactosidase; lacZ fragment
   4242..4670    +  rep_origin     f1 ori (sequence partly withheld): f1 bacteriophage origin of replication; arrow indicates direction of (+) strand synthesis
   4698..4746    -  misc_feature   bom (fragment): basis of mobility region from pBR322
   4836..5179    +  promoter       TEF promoter: Ashbya gossypii TEF promoter
   5186..5750    +  CDS            NrsR (fragment): nourseothricin acetyltransferase; Streptomyces noursei nat1; confers resistance to nourseothricin
   5760..5947    +  terminator     ADH1 terminator: S. cerevisiae ADH1; transcription terminator for the S. cerevisiae alcohol dehydrogenase 1 (ADH1) gene
   6092..6132    -  misc_feature   bom (fragment): basis of mobility region from pBR322
   6234..6269    -  CDS            rop (fragment): Rop protein, which maintains plasmids at low copy number; rop
   6337..6840    -  misc_feature   CEN/ARS: S. cerevisiae CEN6 centromere fused to an autonomously replicating sequence
   6877..6981    +  promoter       AmpR promoter: bla
   6982..7842    +  CDS            AmpR: β-lactamase; bla; confers resistance to ampicillin, carbenicillin, and related antibiotics
   8013..8601    +  rep_origin     ori: high-copy-number ColE1/pMB1/pBR322/pUC origin of replication
   8784..8876    +  CDS            lacI (fragment): lac repressor; lacI; The lac repressor binds to the lac operator to inhibit transcription in E. coli. This inhibition can be relieved by adding lactose or isopropyl-β-D-thiogalactopyranoside (IPTG).
   8889..8910    +  protein_bind   CAP binding site: CAP binding activates transcription in the presence of cAMP. E. coli catabolite activator protein
   8925..8955    +  promoter       lac promoter: promoter for the E. coli lac operon
   8959..8981    +  protein_bind   lac operator (fragment): The lac repressor binds to the lac operator to inhibit transcription in E. coli. This inhibition can be relieved by adding lactose or isopropyl-β-D-thiogalactopyranoside (IPTG). lac repressor encoded by lacI
   9024..9042    +  promoter       T3 promoter: promoter for bacteriophage T3 RNA polymerase
   9054..9233    -  CDS            VPS73 (fragment): VPS73_YEAST - Experimental evidence at protein level: Swiss-Prot protein existence level 1. May be involved in vacuolar protein sorting. From Saccharomyces cerevisiae (strain ATCC 204508 / S288c) (Baker's yeast).
   9515..9961    +  CDS            RPL28: RL28_YEAST - Also known as CYH2. Experimental evidence at protein level: Swiss-Prot protein existence level 1. Component of the ribosome, a large ribonucleoprotein complex responsible for the synthesis of proteins in the cell. The small ribosomal subunit (SSU) binds messenger RNAs (mRNAs) and translates the encoded message by selecting cognate aminoacyl-transfer RNA (tRNA) molecules. The large subunit (LSU) contains the ribosomal catalytic site termed the peptidyl transferase center (PTC), which catalyzes the formation of peptide bonds, thereby polymerizing the amino acids delivered by tRNAs i
  10154..10231   +  CDS            CYC1 (fragment): CYC1_YEAST - Experimental evidence at protein level: Swiss-Prot protein existence level 1. Electron carrier protein. The oxidized form of the cytochrome c heme group can accept an electron from the heme group of the cytochrome c1 subunit of ubiquinol-cytochrome c oxidoreductase. Cytochrome c then transfers this electron to the dinuclear copper A center (CU(A)) of the COX2 subunit of cytochrome oxidase, the final protein carrier in the mitochondrial electron-transport chain. Isoform 1 (CYC1) is the predominant cytochrome c during aerobic/normoxic growth. From Saccharomyces cerevisiae (strain AT
  10260..10507   +  terminator     CYC1 terminator: S. cerevisiae CYC1; transcription terminator for CYC1
  10584..10922   +  CDS            YO085_YEAST: Protein predicted: Swiss-Prot protein existence level 4. From Saccharomyces cerevisiae (strain ATCC 204508 / S288c) (Baker's yeast).
