[The description below was written by a language model from this plasmid's Addgene catalogue record and pLannotate feature annotations shown in this document.]
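Description:
pDN0617 is an empty Gateway destination vector for expressing proteins in Saccharomyces cerevisiae as C-terminal mEGFP fusions, built on the pDN0603 backbone and intended for subcellular localization assays. It is a yeast–E. coli shuttle plasmid. A high-copy ColE1/pUC-type origin and an ampicillin resistance gene support propagation in bacteria, and an f1 origin is also present. In yeast, a CEN/ARS element provides stable low-copy centromeric maintenance. Yeast transformants are selected with nourseothricin through a nat1 acetyltransferase cassette driven by the Ashbya gossypii TEF promoter and closed by an ADH1 terminator.

The expression unit starts with the constitutive S. cerevisiae ADH1 promoter, followed by an attR1–attR2 Gateway cassette carrying a chloramphenicol resistance gene and the ccdB gyrase toxin. Because of ccdB, the unrecombined vector must be kept in a ccdB-tolerant strain, which also explains the dual chloramphenicol and ampicillin selection. An LR recombination with an entry clone replaces this cassette with the gene of interest, and ccdB then counterselects against unrecombined plasmid in standard E. coli. The mEGFP coding sequence lies immediately downstream of attR2 and is followed by an ADH1 terminator, so an insert lacking a stop codon and in the correct frame is read through the recombination scar into the monomeric green fluorescent protein.

The annotation also detects an RPL28 (CYH2) coding sequence followed by a CYC1 terminator, along with several small yeast gene fragments and pBluescript-derived lac, T3 and T7 remnants. The record does not state their function. The sequenced plasmid is 11,169 nt, slightly larger than the backbone size listed in the catalogue.
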