Addgene plasmid #210484: pDN0617 (pDEST-mEGFP C-term, NatR)
Purpose: (Empty Backbone) pDEST vector to tag gene of interest with mEGFP on the C-terminus to perform localization assays in S. cerevisiae.
Depositing lab: Christian Landry. Depositing organization: Universite Laval. Publication: Parallel nonfunctionalization of CK1delta/epsilon kinase ohnologs following a whole-genome duplication event. Evans-Yamamoto D, Dube AK, Saha G, Plante S, Bradley D, Gagnon-Arsenault I, Landry CR. Mol Biol Evol. 2023 Nov 18:msad246. doi: 10.1093/molbev/msad246. PubMed 37979156.
Backbone
  Vector backbone: pDN0603
  Backbone size (bp): 11125
  Modifications to backbone: Inserted mEGFP for C-terminal fusion to gene of interest.
  Vector type: Yeast Expression, Synthetic Biology ; Destination vector for Gateway cloning
  Promoter: ADH1
  Selectable markers: Nourseothricin
  Tag / fusion protein: mEGFP (C terminal on backbone)
Growth in bacteria
  Bacterial resistance: Chloramphenicol and Ampicillin, 25 & 100 μg/mL
  Growth temperature: 37°C
  Growth strain: ccdB Survival
  Copy number: High Copy
Gene/Insert
  Cloning method: Gateway Cloning
Terms and licenses: Academic/Nonprofit Terms; Industry Terms: Not Available to Industry
Depositor comments: Please visit https://doi.org/10.1101/2023.10.02.560513 for bioRxiv preprint.
How to cite: pDN0617 (pDEST-mEGFP C-term, NatR) was a gift from Christian Landry (Addgene plasmid # 210484 ; http://n2t.net/addgene:210484 ; RRID:Addgene_210484)
